Addgene plasmid #245992: pBOB-Gpr161-3xFlag
Purpose: Express 3xFlag C-terminal tagged mouse GPR161 transiently via transfection or stably via lentivirus-mediated infection in mammalian cells.
Depositing lab: Zhao Zhang. Depositing organization: University of Texas Southwestern Medical Center. Publication: GPR45 modulates Galpha(s) at primary cilia of the paraventricular hypothalamus to control food intake. Xun Y, Jiang Y, Xu B, Tang M, Ludwig S, Nakamura K, Mukhopadhyay S, Liu C, Beutler B, Zhang Z. Science. 2025 Jun 5;388(6751):eadp3989. doi: 10.1126/science.adp3989. Epub 2025 Jun 5. PubMed 40472089.
Backbone
  Vector backbone: pBOB
  Vector type: Mammalian Expression, Lentiviral
Growth in bacteria
  Bacterial resistance: Ampicillin, 100 μg/mL
  Growth temperature: 37°C
  Growth strain: NEB Stable
  Copy number: High Copy
Gene/Insert
  Gene/Insert name: Gpr161
  Species: M. musculus (mouse)
  Insert size (bp): 1674
  GenBank ID: NM_001081126
  Entrez Gene: Gpr161 (a.k.a. Gm208, Gm208Gpr, vl)
  Tag / fusion protein: 3xFlag (C terminal on insert)
  Cloning method: Restriction Enzyme; 5′ cloning site BamHI (not destroyed); 3′ cloning site XhoI (not destroyed)
  Sequencing primers: 5′ AGCTCGTTTAGTGAACCGTCAGATCG; 3′ TACTCACCCCAACAGCTGGC
Terms and licenses: Academic/Nonprofit Terms; Industry Terms: Not Available to Industry
Depositor comments: Addgene NGS finds several silent mutations in Grp161 (NM_001081126, amino acids 197-202). The depositor confirms that discrepancies between the depositor's sequence and Addgene's sequences have no functional consequences.
How to cite: pBOB-Gpr161-3xFlag was a gift from Zhao Zhang (Addgene plasmid # 245992 ; http://n2t.net/addgene:245992 ; RRID:Addgene_245992)
