[The description below was written by a language model from this plasmid's Addgene catalogue record and pLannotate feature annotations shown in this document.]
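Description:
pBOB-Gpr161-3xFlag is an HIV-1-based lentiviral transfer plasmid built on the pBOB backbone that also works as a conventional mammalian expression vector. It expresses mouse GPR161 either transiently after transfection or stably after lentiviral transduction. In bacteria it is maintained through a high-copy ColE1/pUC-type origin and selected with ampicillin via the β-lactamase gene. An f1 origin is also present. Outside the viral region, the backbone carries an SV40 promoter/EM7 promoter–BleoR cassette with an SV40 polyadenylation signal. This cassette could confer Zeocin or bleomycin resistance in principle, though the record does not describe its use, and it would not be carried into transduced cells.

The viral genome is transcribed from a CMV enhancer/promoter fused to a truncated 5′ LTR, an arrangement that makes genomic RNA production Tat-independent. It is followed by the Ψ packaging signal with a partial gag sequence, the RRE for Rev-dependent nuclear export, and the cPPT/CTS, which aids nuclear import. An internal CMV enhancer/promoter drives the Gpr161 coding sequence, cloned between BamHI and XhoI and fused at its C terminus to a 3xFLAG epitope for detection or immunoprecipitation. Downstream lie a chimeric intron, a WPRE that enhances transcript stability and expression, the 3′ LTR region, and a bGH polyadenylation signal.

GPR161 is a cilia-localised G protein-coupled receptor that raises cAMP and negatively regulates Sonic hedgehog signalling. Sequencing found several silent mutations in the codons for amino acids 197–202, and the depositor considers them to have no functional consequence.
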