Features (pLannotate 1.2.2; 34 found; start..end, strand, type, name):
     28..80      -  misc_feature   bom (fragment): basis of mobility region from pBR322
    235..614     +  enhancer       CMV enhancer: human cytomegalovirus immediate early enhancer
    615..814     +  promoter       CMV promoter: human cytomegalovirus (CMV) immediate early promoter
    832..1012    +  LTR            5' LTR (truncated): truncated 5' long terminal repeat (LTR) from HIV-1
   1059..1184    +  misc_feature   HIV-1 Ψ: packaging signal of human immunodeficiency virus type 1
   1168..1531    +  CDS            HIV-1 gag (fragment): gag protein from human immunodeficiency virus 1; gag
   1677..1910    +  misc_feature   RRE: The Rev response element (RRE) of HIV-1 allows for Rev-dependent mRNA export from the nucleus to the cytoplasm.
   2287..2387    +  CDS            Rev (fragment): human immunodeficiency virus 1 (HIV-1) Rev protein; rev; enhances nuclear export of unspliced and incompletely spliced viral mRNAs
   2391..2507    +  misc_feature   cPPT/CTS: central polypurine tract and central termination sequence of HIV-1
   2530..2833    +  enhancer       CMV enhancer: human cytomegalovirus immediate early enhancer
   2834..3037    +  promoter       CMV promoter: human cytomegalovirus (CMV) immediate early promoter
   3199..4824    +  CDS            Gpr161: GP161_MOUSE - Also known as Gm208. Experimental evidence at protein level: Swiss-Prot protein existence level 1. Key negative regulator of Shh signaling, which promotes the processing of GLI3 into GLI3R during neural tube development. Recruited by TULP3 and the IFT-A complex to primary cilia and acts as a regulator of the PKA-dependent basal repression machinery in Shh signaling by increasing cAMP levels, leading to promote the PKA-dependent processing of GLI3 into GLI3R and repress the Shh signaling. In presence of SHH, it is removed from primary cilia and is internalized into recycling endos
   4831..4896    +  CDS            3xFLAG: three tandem FLAG® epitope tags, followed by an enterokinase cleavage site
   4988..5217    +  intron         chimeric intron: chimera between introns from adenovirus and immunoglobulin heavy chain genes
   5281..5391    +  CDS            nef (fragment): NEF_HV1Z2 - Experimental evidence at protein level: Swiss-Prot protein existence level 1. Extracellular Nef protein targets CD4(+) T-lymphocytes for apoptosis by interacting with CXCR4 surface receptors. From Human immunodeficiency virus type 1 group M subtype D (isolate Z2/CDC-Z34) (HIV-1).
   5394..5982    +  misc_feature   WPRE: woodchuck hepatitis virus posttranscriptional regulatory element
   5999..6067    +  CDS            nef (fragment): NEF_HV1Z2 - Experimental evidence at protein level: Swiss-Prot protein existence level 1. Extracellular Nef protein targets CD4(+) T-lymphocytes for apoptosis by interacting with CXCR4 surface receptors. From Human immunodeficiency virus type 1 group M subtype D (isolate Z2/CDC-Z34) (HIV-1).
   6069..6381    +  LTR            5' LTR (fragment): 5' long terminal repeat (LTR) from HIV-1
   6389..6569    +  LTR            5' LTR (truncated): truncated 5' long terminal repeat (LTR) from HIV-1
   6601..6825    +  polyA_signal   bGH poly(A) signal: bovine growth hormone polyadenylation signal
   6829..6850    +  promoter       SV40 promoter (fragment): SV40 enhancer and early promoter
   6871..7299    +  rep_origin     f1 ori (sequence partly withheld): f1 bacteriophage origin of replication; arrow indicates direction of (+) strand synthesis
   7313..7642    +  promoter       SV40 promoter: SV40 enhancer and early promoter
   7690..7737    +  promoter       EM7 promoter: synthetic bacterial promoter&nbsp
   7756..8130    +  CDS            BleoR: antibiotic-binding protein; Sh ble from Streptoalloteichus hindustanus; confers resistance to bleomycin, phleomycin, and Zeocin™
   8140..8265    +  CDS            ble (fragment): BLE_KLEPN - Experimental evidence at protein level: Swiss-Prot protein existence level 1. Binding protein with a strong affinity to the bleomycin family of antibiotics. Binds to CL990; an antimitotic-antibiotic compound. From Klebsiella pneumoniae.
   8260..8381    +  polyA_signal   SV40 poly(A) signal: SV40 polyadenylation signal
   8454..8470    -  protein_bind   lac operator: The lac repressor binds to the lac operator to inhibit transcription in E. coli. This inhibition can be relieved by adding lactose or isopropyl-β-D-thiogalactopyranoside (IPTG). lac repressor encoded by lacI
   8478..8508    -  promoter       lac promoter: promoter for the E. coli lac operon
   8523..8544    -  protein_bind   CAP binding site: CAP binding activates transcription in the presence of cAMP. E. coli catabolite activator protein
   8557..8649    -  CDS            lacI (fragment): lac repressor; lacI; The lac repressor binds to the lac operator to inhibit transcription in E. coli. This inhibition can be relieved by adding lactose or isopropyl-β-D-thiogalactopyranoside (IPTG).
   8832..9420    -  rep_origin     ori: high-copy-number ColE1/pMB1/pBR322/pUC origin of replication
   9591..10451   -  CDS            AmpR: β-lactamase; bla; confers resistance to ampicillin, carbenicillin, and related antibiotics
  10452..10556   -  promoter       AmpR promoter: bla
>Addgene plasmid #245992 | pBOB-Gpr161-3xFlag | addgene full sequence | sequence record 488667 | Addgene NGS Result
GACGGATCGGGAGATCTCCCGATCCCCTATGGTGCACTCTCAGTACAATCTGCTCTGATGCCGCATAGTT
AAGCCAGTATCTGCTCCCTGCTTGTGTGTTGGAGGTCGCTGAGTAGTGCGCGAGCAAAATTTAAGCTACA
ACAAGGCAAGGCTTGACCGACAATTGCATGAAGAATCTGCTTAGGGTTAGGCGTTTTGCGCTGCTTCGCG
ATGTACGGGCCAGATATACGCGTTGACATTGATTATTGACTAGTTATTAATAGTAATCAATTACGGGGTC
ATTAGTTCATAGCCCATATATGGAGTTCCGCGTTACATAACTTACGGTAAATGGCCCGCCTGGCTGACCG
CCCAACGACCCCCGCCCATTGACGTCAATAATGACGTATGTTCCCATAGTAACGCCAATAGGGACTTTCC
ATTGACGTCAATGGGTGGAGTATTTACGGTAAACTGCCCACTTGGCAGTACATCAAGTGTATCATATGCC
AAGTACGCCCCCTATTGACGTCAATGACGGTAAATGGCCCGCCTGGCATTATGCCCAGTACATGACCTTA
TGGGACTTTCCTACTTGGCAGTACATCTACGTATTAGTCATCGCTATTACCATGGTGATGCGGTTTTGGC
AGTACATCAATGGGCGTGGATAGCGGTTTGACTCACGGGGATTTCCAAGTCTCCACCCCATTGACGTCAA
TGGGAGTTTGTTTTGGCACCAAAATCAACGGGACTTTCCAAAATGTCGTAACAACTCCGCCCCATTGACG
CAAATGGGCGGTAGGCGTGTACGGTGGGAGGTCTATATAAGCAGCGCGTTTTGCCTGTACTGGGTCTCTC
TGGTTAGACCAGATCTGAGCCTGGGAGCTCTCTGGCTAACTAGGGAACCCACTGCTTAAGCCTCAATAAA
GCTTGCCTTGAGTGCTTCAAGTAGTGTGTGCCCGTCTGTTGTGTGACTCTGGTAACTAGAGATCCCTCAG
ACCCTTTTAGTCAGTGTGGAAAATCTCTAGCAGTGGCGCCCGAACAGGGACTTGAAAGCGAAAGGGAAAC
CAGAGGAGCTCTCTCGACGCAGGACTCGGCTTGCTGAAGCGCGCACGGCAAGAGGCGAGGGGCGGCGACT
GGTGAGTACGCCAAAAATTTTGACTAGCGGAGGCTAGAAGGAGAGAGATGGGTGCGAGAGCGTCAGTATT
AAGCGGGGGAGAATTAGATCGCGATGGGAAAAAATTCGGTTAAGGCCAGGGGGAAAGAAAAAATATAAAT
TAAAACATATAGTATGGGCAAGCAGGGAGCTAGAACGATTCGCAGTTAATCCTGGCCTGTTAGAAACATC
AGAAGGCTGTAGACAAATACTGGGACAGCTACAACCATCCCTTCAGACAGGATCAGAAGAACTTAGATCA
TTATATAATACAGTAGCAACCCTCTATTGTGTGCATCAAAGGATAGAGATAAAAGACACCAAGGAAGCTT
TAGACAAGATAGAGGAAGAGCAAAACAAAAGTAAGACCACCGCACAGCAAGCGGCCGCTGATCTTCAGAC
CTGGAGGAGGAGATATGAGGGACAATTGGAGAAGTGAATTATATAAATATAAAGTAGTAAAAATTGAACC
ATTAGGAGTAGCACCCACCAAGGCAAAGAGAAGAGTGGTGCAGAGAGAAAAAAGAGCAGTGGGAATAGGA
GCTTTGTTCCTTGGGTTCTTGGGAGCAGCAGGAAGCACTATGGGCGCAGCGTCAATGACGCTGACGGTAC
AGGCCAGACAATTATTGTCTGGTATAGTGCAGCAGCAGAACAATTTGCTGAGGGCTATTGAGGCGCAACA
GCATCTGTTGCAACTCACAGTCTGGGGCATCAAGCAGCTCCAGGCAAGAATCCTGGCTGTGGAAAGATAC
CTAAAGGATCAACAGCTCCTGGGGATTTGGGGTTGCTCTGGAAAACTCATTTGCACCACTGCTGTGCCTT
GGAATGCTAGTTGGAGTAATAAATCTCTGGAACAGATTTGGAATCACACGACCTGGATGGAGTGGGACAG
AGAAATTAACAATTACACAAGCTTAATACACTCCTTAATTGAAGAATCGCAAAACCAGCAAGAAAAGAAT
GAACAAGAATTATTGGAATTAGATAAATGGGCAAGTTTGTGGAATTGGTTTAACATAACAAATTGGCTGT
GGTATATAAAATTATTCATAATGATAGTAGGAGGCTTGGTAGGTTTAAGAATAGTTTTTGCTGTACTTTC
TATAGTGAATAGAGTTAGGCAGGGATATTCACCATTATCGTTTCAGACCCACCTCCCAACCCCGAGGGGA
CCCGACAGGCCCGAAGGAATAGAAGAAGAAGGTGGAGAGAGAGACAGAGACAGATCCATTCGATTAGTGA
ACGGATCAACTTTTAAAAGAAAAGGGGGGATTGGGGGGTACAGTGCAGGGGAAAGAATAGTAGACATAAT
AGCAACAGACATACAAACTAAAGAATTACAAAAACAAATTACAAAATTCAAAATTTTATCGATAAGCTTG
GGAGTTCCGCGTTACATAACTTACGGTAAATGGCCCGCCTGGCTGACCGCCCAACGACCCCCGCCCATTG
ACGTCAATAATGACGTATGTTCCCATAGTAACGCCAATAGGGACTTTCCATTGACGTCAATGGGTGGAGT
ATTTACGGTAAACTGCCCACTTGGCAGTACATCAAGTGTATCATATGCCAAGTACGCCCCCTATTGACGT
CAATGACGGTAAATGGCCCGCCTGGCATTATGCCCAGTACATGACCTTATGGGACTTTCCTACTTGGCAG
TACATCTACGTATTAGTCATCGCTATTACCATGGTGATGCGGTTTTGGCAGTACATCAATGGGCGTGGAT
AGCGGTTTGACTCACGGGGATTTCCAAGTCTCCACCCCATTGACGTCAATGGGAGTTTGTTTTGGCACCA
AAATCAACGGGACTTTCCAAAATGTCGTAACAACTCCGCCCCATTGACGCAAATGGGCGGTAGGCGTGTA
CGGTGGGAGGTCTATATAAGCAGAGCTCGTTTAGTGAACCGTCAGATCGCCTGGAGACGCCATCCACGCT
GTTTTGACCTCCATAGAAGACACCGACTGAGCTCCTTAAGGTTAACTCTAGAGAATTCGGATCCGCCACC
ATGGACTCGCACCACACCACACACACTCTCTTGGCTGTATTTCCTGTCGTCCAGCATGCTCTGCTCACCG
CATCCCGAGGGGCACTGACCATGAGCCTCAACTCCTCCCTCAGCTACAGGAAGGAACTGAGCAACCTCAC
TGCAACAGAGGGTGGTGAAGGGGGTGCCGTCTCTGAGTTCATCGCCATCATCATCATCACTGTCCTCGTC
TGCCTGGGCAACCTGGTCATTGTAGTCACCTTGTACAAGAAGTCCTACCTCCTCACCCTCAGCAACAAGT
TCGTCTTCAGCCTGACCTTGTCCAACTTCCTGTTGTCGGTGCTGGTGCTGCCGTTCGTGGTGACTAGCTC
CATCCGGAGGGAATGGATTTTCGGCGTGGTTTGGTGCAACTTCTCTGCCCTCCTCTACCTGCTGATCAGC
TCAGCCAGCATGCTCACGCTTGGGGTCATTGCCATCGATCGCTACTACGCCGTCCTGTATCCAATGGTGT
ACCCCATGAAGATCACAGGGAACCGAGCTGTGATGGCTCTCGTCTACATCTGGCTCCACTCTCTCATTGG
CTGTCTGCCGCCCCTATTTGGTTGGTCATCTGTCGAATTCGACGAATTCAAGTGGATGTGTGTGGCCGCG
TGGCACCAGGAACCCGGCTACACCATTTTCTGGCAGATCTGGTGTGCCCTGTTCCCCTTTCTCATCATGC
TAGTGTGCTACGGTTTCATCTTCCGGGTGGCCAGGGTCAAGGCCCGAAAGGTGCACTGTGGCACGGTGGT
CACTGTGGAGGAGGACTCTCAGAGGAGCGGGAGGAAGAATTCTAGTACCTCCACTTCCTCCTCCGGCAGT
AGGAGGAATGCCCTTCAAGGAGTGGTCTATTCAGCTAACCAGTGCAAAGCCCTCATCACCATCCTGGTGG
TCATTGGCGCCTTCATGGTCACCTGGGGCCCCTACATGGTTGTCATTACCTCAGAGGCACTCTGGGGGAA
GAACTGTGTCTCCCCAACCCTGGAGACTTGGGCCACATGGCTGTCCTTTACCAGTGCCATCTGCCACCCT
CTGATCTACGGACTCTGGAACAAGACTGTGCGCAAGGAGCTCCTGGGCATGTGCTTTGGGGACCGTTATT
ACCGGGAATCCTTTGTGCAGCGACAGAGGACCTCCAGGCTCTTCAGCATTTCCAACAGGATCACAGACTT
GGGTCTGTCCCCACATCTCACGGCGCTCATGGCAGGCGGACAGTCCCTGGGACACAGCAGCAGCACCGGT
GACACAGGCTTCAGCTACTCTCAGGATTCAGGGACGGATGTGATGCTGTTGGAAGATGGCACTTCTGAGG
ACAACCCTCCCCAGCACTGCACTTGCCCACCCAAGAGGAGGAGCTCCGTGACATTTGAGGACGAAGTGGA
ACAGATCAAAGAGGCCGCCAAGAACTCTCTTCTTCATGTGAAAGCTGAAGTACACAAATCCTTGGACAGT
TACGCAGCCAGCTTGGCTAAAGCCATTGAGGCTGAAGCCAAAATCAACTTATTTGGGGAGGAGGCTCTGC
CAGGGGTCTTGTTCACAGCACGGACCGTCCCAGGGGCTGGCTTTGGGGGCCGTCGAGGCAGCAGAACTCT
TGTGAATCAGAGGCTGCAGCTACAGAGCATCAAAGAAGGCAATGTCTTAGCTGCAGAACAGAGACTCGAG
GACTACAAAGACCATGACGGTGATTATAAAGATCATGACATCGACTACAAGGATGACGATGACAAGTAGT
GATCGAGCCATGGAAGCTTGATATCTAACTGACTGAACCGGTGGTACCGAGGAATTAATTCGCTGTCTGC
GAGGGCCAGCTGTTGGGGTGAGTACTCCCTCTCAAAAGCGGGCATGACTTCTGCGCTAAGATTGTCAGTT
TCCAAAAACGAGGAGGATTTGATATTCACCTGGCCCGCGGTGATGCCTTTGAGGGTGGCCGCGTCCATCT
GGTCAGAAAAGACAATCTTTTTGTTGTCAAGCTTGAGGTGTGGCAGGCTTGAGATCTGGCCATACACTTG
AGTGACAATGACATCCACTTTGCCTTTCTCTCCACAGGTGTCCACTCCCAGGTCCAACTGCAGGTCGAGC
ATGCATCTAGGGCGGCCAATTCCGCCGATCCTGGAAAAACATGGAGCAATCACAAGTAGCAATACAGCAG
CTACCAATGCTGATTGTGCCTGGCTAGAAGCACAAGAGGAGGAGGAGGTGGGTTTTCCAGTCACACCTCA
GACAATCAACCTCTGGATTACAAAATTTGTGAAAGATTGACTGGTATTCTTAACTATGTTGCTCCTTTTA
CGCTATGTGGATACGCTGCTTTAATGCCTTTGTATCATGCTATTGCTTCCCGTATGGCTTTCATTTTCTC
CTCCTTGTATAAATCCTGGTTGCTGTCTCTTTATGAGGAGTTGTGGCCCGTTGTCAGGCAACGTGGCGTG
GTGTGCACTGTGTTTGCTGACGCAACCCCCACTGGTTGGGGCATTGCCACCACCTGTCAGCTCCTTTCCG
GGACTTTCGCTTTCCCCCTCCCTATTGCCACGGCGGAACTCATCGCCGCCTGCCTTGCCCGCTGCTGGAC
AGGGGCTCGGCTGTTGGGCACTGACAATTCCGTGGTGTTGTCGGGGAAGCTGACGTCCTTTCCATGGCTG
CTCGCCTGTGTTGCCACCTGGATTCTGCGCGGGACGTCCTTCTGCTACGTCCCTTCGGCCCTCAATCCAG
CGGACCTTCCTTCCCGCGGCCTGCTGCCGGCTCTGCGGCCTCTTCCGCGTCTTCGCCTTCGCCCTCAGAC
GAGTCGGATCTCCCTTTGGGCCGCCTCCCCGCCTGGAATTCGAGCTCGGTACCTTTAAGACCAATGACTT
ACAAGGCAGCTGTAGATCTTAGCCACTTTTTAAAAGAAAAGGGGGGACTGGAAGGGCTAATTCACTCCCA
ACGAAGACAAGATATCCTTGATCTGTGGATCTACCACACACAAGGCTACTTCCCTGATTGGCAGAACTAC
ACACCAGGGCCAGGGATCAGATATCCACTGACCTTTGGATGGTGCTACAAGCTAGTACCAGTTGAGCAAG
AGAAGGTAGAAGAAGCCAATGAAGGAGAGAACACCCGCTTGTTACACCCTGTGAGCCTGCATGGGATGGA
TGACCCGGAGAGAGAAGTATTAGAGTGGAGGTTTGACAGCCGCCTAGCATTTCATCACATGGCCCGAGAG
CTGCATCCGGACTGTACTGGGTCTCTCTGGTTAGACCAGATCTGAGCCTGGGAGCTCTCTGGCTAACTAG
GGAACCCACTGCTTAAGCCTCAATAAAGCTTGCCTTGAGTGCTTCAAGTAGTGTGTGCCCGTCTGTTGTG
TGACTCTGGTAACTAGAGATCCCTCAGACCCTTTTAGTCAGTGTGGAAAATCTCTAGCAGGGCCGCTTTA
AACCCGCTGATCAGCCTCGACTGTGCCTTCTAGTTGCCAGCCATCTGTTGTTTGCCCCTCCCCCGTGCCT
TCCTTGACCCTGGAAGGTGCCACTCCCACTGTCCTTTCCTAATAAAATGAGGAAATTGCATCGCATTGTC
TGAGTAGGTGTCATTCTATTCTGGGGGGTGGGGTGGGGCAGGACAGCAAGGGGGAGGATTGGGAAGACAA
TAGCAGGCATGCTGGGGATGCGGTGGGCTCTATGGCTTCTGAGGCGGAAAGAACCAGCTGGGGCTCTAGG
GGGTATCCCC
[124 nt withheld, positions 6871-6994]
C
[91 nt withheld, positions 6996-7086]
A
[49 nt withheld, positions 7088-7136]
CCTTTGACGTTGGAGTCCACGTTCTTT
[37 nt withheld, positions 7164-7200]
ACCCTATCTCGGTCTATTCTTTTGATTTATAAGGGATTTTGCCGATTTCGGCCTATTGGTTAAAAAATGA
GCTGATTTAACAAAAATTTAACGCGAATTAATTCTGTGGAATGTGTGTCAGTTAGGGTGTGGAAAGTCCC
CAGGCTCCCCAGCAGGCAGAAGTATGCAAAGCATGCATCTCAATTAGTCAGCAACCAGGTGTGGAAAGTC
CCCAGGCTCCCCAGCAGGCAGAAGTATGCAAAGCATGCATCTCAATTAGTCAGCAACCATAGTCCCGCCC
CTAACTCCGCCCATCCCGCCCCTAACTCCGCCCAGTTCCGCCCATTCTCCGCCCCATGGCTGACTAATTT
TTTTTATTTATGCAGAGGCCGAGGCCGCCTCTGCCTCTGAGCTATTCCAGAAGTAGTGAGGAGGCTTTTT
TGGAGGCCTAGGCTTTTGCAAAAAGCTCCCGGGAGCTTGTATATCCATTTTCGGATCTGATCAGCACGTG
TTGACAATTAATCATCGGCATAGTATATCGGCATAGTATAATACGACAAGGTGAGGAACTAAACCATGGC
CAAGTTGACCAGTGCCGTTCCGGTGCTCACCGCGCGCGACGTCGCCGGAGCGGTCGAGTTCTGGACCGAC
CGGCTCGGGTTCTCCCGGGACTTCGTGGAGGACGACTTCGCCGGTGTGGTCCGGGACGACGTGACCCTGT
TCATCAGCGCGGTCCAGGACCAGGTGGTGCCGGACAACACCCTGGCCTGGGTGTGGGTGCGCGGCCTGGA
CGAGCTGTACGCCGAGTGGTCGGAGGTCGTGTCCACGAACTTCCGGGACGCCTCCGGGCCGGCCATGACC
GAGATCGGCGAGCAGCCGTGGGGGCGGGAGTTCGCCCTGCGCGACCCGGCCGGCAACTGCGTGCACTTCG
TGGCCGAGGAGCAGGACTGACACGTGCTACGAGATTTCGATTCCACCGCCGCCTTCTATGAAAGGTTGGG
CTTCGGAATCGTTTTCCGGGACGCCGGCTGGATGATCCTCCAGCGCGGGGATCTCATGCTGGAGTTCTTC
GCCCACCCCAACTTGTTTATTGCAGCTTATAATGGTTACAAATAAAGCAATAGCATCACAAATTTCACAA
ATAAAGCATTTTTTTCACTGCATTCTAGTTGTGGTTTGTCCAAACTCATCAATGTATCTTATCATGTCTG
TATACCGTCGACCTCTAGCTAGAGCTTGGCGTAATCATGGTCATAGCTGTTTCCTGTGTGAAATTGTTAT
CCGCTCACAATTCCACACAACATACGAGCCGGAAGCATAAAGTGTAAAGCCTGGGGTGCCTAATGAGTGA
GCTAACTCACATTAATTGCGTTGCGCTCACTGCCCGCTTTCCAGTCGGGAAACCTGTCGTGCCAGCTGCA
TTAATGAATCGGCCAACGCGCGGGGAGAGGCGGTTTGCGTATTGGGCGCTCTTCCGCTTCCTCGCTCACT
GACTCGCTGCGCTCGGTCGTTCGGCTGCGGCGAGCGGTATCAGCTCACTCAAAGGCGGTAATACGGTTAT
CCACAGAATCAGGGGATAACGCAGGAAAGAACATGTGAGCAAAAGGCCAGCAAAAGGCCAGGAACCGTAA
AAAGGCCGCGTTGCTGGCGTTTTTCCATAGGCTCCGCCCCCCTGACGAGCATCACAAAAATCGACGCTCA
AGTCAGAGGTGGCGAAACCCGACAGGACTATAAAGATACCAGGCGTTTCCCCCTGGAAGCTCCCTCGTGC
GCTCTCCTGTTCCGACCCTGCCGCTTACCGGATACCTGTCCGCCTTTCTCCCTTCGGGAAGCGTGGCGCT
TTCTCATAGCTCACGCTGTAGGTATCTCAGTTCGGTGTAGGTCGTTCGCTCCAAGCTGGGCTGTGTGCAC
GAACCCCCCGTTCAGCCCGACCGCTGCGCCTTATCCGGTAACTATCGTCTTGAGTCCAACCCGGTAAGAC
ACGACTTATCGCCACTGGCAGCAGCCACTGGTAACAGGATTAGCAGAGCGAGGTATGTAGGCGGTGCTAC
AGAGTTCTTGAAGTGGTGGCCTAACTACGGCTACACTAGAAGAACAGTATTTGGTATCTGCGCTCTGCTG
AAGCCAGTTACCTTCGGAAAAAGAGTTGGTAGCTCTTGATCCGGCAAACAAACCACCGCTGGTAGCGGTG
GTTTTTTTGTTTGCAAGCAGCAGATTACGCGCAGAAAAAAAGGATCTCAAGAAGATCCTTTGATCTTTTC
TACGGGGTCTGACGCTCAGTGGAACGAAAACTCACGTTAAGGGATTTTGGTCATGAGATTATCAAAAAGG
ATCTTCACCTAGATCCTTTTAAATTAAAAATGAAGTTTTAAATCAATCTAAAGTATATATGAGTAAACTT
GGTCTGACAGTTACCAATGCTTAATCAGTGAGGCACCTATCTCAGCGATCTGTCTATTTCGTTCATCCAT
AGTTGCCTGACTCCCCGTCGTGTAGATAACTACGATACGGGAGGGCTTACCATCTGGCCCCAGTGCTGCA
ATGATACCGCGAGACCCACGCTCACCGGCTCCAGATTTATCAGCAATAAACCAGCCAGCCGGAAGGGCCG
AGCGCAGAAGTGGTCCTGCAACTTTATCCGCCTCCATCCAGTCTATTAATTGTTGCCGGGAAGCTAGAGT
AAGTAGTTCGCCAGTTAATAGTTTGCGCAACGTTGTTGCCATTGCTACAGGCATCGTGGTGTCACGCTCG
TCGTTTGGTATGGCTTCATTCAGCTCCGGTTCCCAACGATCAAGGCGAGTTACATGATCCCCCATGTTGT
GCAAAAAAGCGGTTAGCTCCTTCGGTCCTCCGATCGTTGTCAGAAGTAAGTTGGCCGCAGTGTTATCACT
CATGGTTATGGCAGCACTGCATAATTCTCTTACTGTCATGCCATCCGTAAGATGCTTTTCTGTGACTGGT
GAGTACTCAACCAAGTCATTCTGAGAATAGTGTATGCGGCGACCGAGTTGCTCTTGCCCGGCGTCAATAC
GGGATAATACCGCGCCACATAGCAGAACTTTAAAAGTGCTCATCATTGGAAAACGTTCTTCGGGGCGAAA
ACTCTCAAGGATCTTACCGCTGTTGAGATCCAGTTCGATGTAACCCACTCGTGCACCCAACTGATCTTCA
GCATCTTTTACTTTCACCAGCGTTTCTGGGTGAGCAAAAACAGGAAGGCAAAATGCCGCAAAAAAGGGAA
TAAGGGCGACACGGAAATGTTGAATACTCATACTCTTCCTTTTTCAATATTATTGAAGCATTTATCAGGG
TTATTGTCTCATGAGCGGATACATATTTGAATGTATTTAGAAAAATAAACAAATAGGGGTTCCGCGCACA
TTTCCCCGAAAAGTGCCACCTGACGTC
